Addgene plasmid #237345: pCMV_53BP1_FLAG
Purpose: transient overexpression in mammalian cells
Depositing lab: Michele Pagano.
Backbone
  Vector backbone: pCMV
  Vector type: Mammalian Expression
Growth in bacteria
  Bacterial resistance: Ampicillin, 100 μg/mL
  Growth temperature: 37°C
  Growth strain: DH5alpha
  Copy number: High Copy
Gene/Insert
  Gene/Insert name: 53BP1
  Species: H. sapiens (human)
  Entrez Gene: TP53BP1 (a.k.a. 53BP1, TDRD30, p202, p53BP1)
  Promoter: CMV
  Tag / fusion protein: FLAG (N terminal on insert)
  Cloning method: Restriction Enzyme; 5′ cloning site Unknown (unknown if destroyed)
Terms and licenses: Academic/Nonprofit Terms; Industry Terms: Not Available to Industry
How to cite: pCMV_53BP1_FLAG was a gift from Michele Pagano (Addgene plasmid # 237345 ; http://n2t.net/addgene:237345 ; RRID:Addgene_237345)
