[The description below was written by a language model from this plasmid's Addgene catalogue record and pLannotate feature annotations shown in this document.]
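Description:
pCMV_53BP1_FLAG is a mammalian expression plasmid of about 11.5 kb built for transient overexpression of human 53BP1 (TP53BP1) carrying an N-terminal FLAG epitope. It is propagated in E. coli as a high-copy plasmid through a ColE1/pUC-type origin and selected with ampicillin via the β-lactamase gene. An f1 origin is also present, along with remnants of lac regulatory sequence (partial lacI, CAP site, lac promoter and operator) and a bom fragment that are carried over from the backbone and have no stated role.

The expression cassette lies on the reverse strand of the sequenced record. The human cytomegalovirus immediate early enhancer and promoter drive transcription, followed by a T7 promoter, the FLAG tag (annotated as a fragment), and then the TP53BP1 coding sequence, which spans the numbering origin of the circular sequence. A bovine growth hormone polyadenylation signal terminates the transcript, with an SP6 promoter flanking the insert on the far side; the T7 and SP6 sites are typical of pcDNA-style backbones and can serve for sequencing or in vitro transcription. A short match to a truncated HIV-1 LTR near the CMV promoter is only a small fragment, and the plasmid has no other lentiviral elements.

A second cassette places the neomycin phosphotransferase gene under the SV40 early promoter with an SV40 poly(A) signal. This could in principle allow G418 selection of mammalian cells, although the record lists only transient use. 53BP1 is a double-strand break repair factor that promotes non-homologous end joining and counteracts homologous recombination. The tagged protein therefore suits DNA damage response studies that rely on anti-FLAG detection or immunoprecipitation.
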