Features (pLannotate 1.2.2; 22 found; start..end, strand, type, name):
    469..489     -  CDS            FLAG (fragment): FLAG® epitope tag, followed by an enterokinase cleavage site
    594..612     -  promoter       T7 promoter: promoter for bacteriophage T7 RNA polymerase
    628..661     -  LTR            5' LTR (truncated) (fragment): truncated 5' long terminal repeat (LTR) from HIV-1
    657..860     -  promoter       CMV promoter: human cytomegalovirus (CMV) immediate early promoter
    861..1240    -  enhancer       CMV enhancer: human cytomegalovirus immediate early enhancer
   1395..1447    +  misc_feature   bom (fragment): basis of mobility region from pBR322
   1506..1610    +  promoter       AmpR promoter: bla
   1611..2471    +  CDS            AmpR: β-lactamase; bla; confers resistance to ampicillin, carbenicillin, and related antibiotics
   2642..3230    +  rep_origin     ori: high-copy-number ColE1/pMB1/pBR322/pUC origin of replication
   3413..3505    +  CDS            lacI (fragment): lac repressor; lacI; The lac repressor binds to the lac operator to inhibit transcription in E. coli. This inhibition can be relieved by adding lactose or isopropyl-β-D-thiogalactopyranoside (IPTG).
   3518..3539    +  protein_bind   CAP binding site: CAP binding activates transcription in the presence of cAMP. E. coli catabolite activator protein
   3554..3584    +  promoter       lac promoter: promoter for the E. coli lac operon
   3588..3610    +  protein_bind   lac operator (fragment): The lac repressor binds to the lac operator to inhibit transcription in E. coli. This inhibition can be relieved by adding lactose or isopropyl-β-D-thiogalactopyranoside (IPTG). lac repressor encoded by lacI
   3681..3802    -  polyA_signal   SV40 poly(A) signal: SV40 polyadenylation signal
   3797..3955    -  CDS            ble (fragment): BLE_KLEPN - Experimental evidence at protein level: Swiss-Prot protein existence level 1. Binding protein with a strong affinity to the bleomycin family of antibiotics. Binds to CL990; an antimitotic-antibiotic compound. From Klebsiella pneumoniae.
   3979..4770    -  CDS            neo: KKA2_KLEPN - Also known as kan, nptII. Experimental evidence at protein level: Swiss-Prot protein existence level 1. Resistance to kanamycin, neomycin, paromomycin, ribostamycin, butirosin and gentamicin B. From Klebsiella pneumoniae.
   4837..5166    -  promoter       SV40 promoter: SV40 enhancer and early promoter
   5180..5608    -  rep_origin     f1 ori (sequence partly withheld): f1 bacteriophage origin of replication; arrow indicates direction of (+) strand synthesis
   5629..5650    -  promoter       SV40 promoter (fragment): SV40 enhancer and early promoter
   5654..5878    -  polyA_signal   bGH poly(A) signal: bovine growth hormone polyadenylation signal
   5904..5922    +  promoter       SP6 promoter: promoter for bacteriophage SP6 RNA polymerase
   5935..378     -  CDS            TP53BP1 (across the origin) (sequence partly withheld): TP53B_HUMAN - Experimental evidence at protein level: Swiss-Prot protein existence level 1. Double-strand break (DSB) repair protein involved in response to DNA damage, telomere dynamics and class-switch recombination (CSR) during antibody genesis (PubMed:12364621, PubMed:22553214, PubMed:23333306, PubMed:17190600, PubMed:21144835, PubMed:28241136). Plays a key role in the repair of double-strand DNA breaks (DSBs) in response to DNA damage by promoting non-homologous end joining (NHEJ)- mediated repair of DSBs and specifically counteracting the function of the homologous recombination (HR) rep
>Addgene plasmid #237345 | pCMV_53BP1_FLAG | addgene full sequence | sequence record 473142 | Addgene NGS Result
TTCCACTGACATTCCCAGAACACTGCTTGTCCTGTTTGGCTGAGGTAACTGCTCAATGACCTGACTGATG
GAACCACATGTGTCCAAGTTAGAAGAATCCACAGGGTCTGCAACCTTGTTTTCTTTCAAATGTTCATTGA
ACCCACTATTACCGTCTCCTCGTTCTTCTCCAGCTGTTTGTTCAGGATTGGACACAACATCCAACACAGG
ATTTTCTTTGTGCGTCTGGAGATTAGGAAGGTGTCGAGATAGCATACTGAAGTGAGAACCAGAATCATCC
TCTAGAACCTGGCTTTCAGGCTGAGAATCTTCAATTATCAGGCAAGGAGTATCTTGCTGAGAGAAATCTG
AATCCAACTGACTTCCAGTAGGGTCCATGGTGGCGGAACCACCACCACCGGAACCACCACCACCGGAACC
ACCACCACCTTTATCATCATCATCTTTATAATCCCCAGATCCTGGTACCTTGTCATCGTCGTCCTTGTAG
TCCATGGTCTCGAGCGGCCGCCAGTGTGATGGATATCTGCAGAATTCCAGCACACTGGCGGCCGTTACTA
GTGGATCCGAGCTCGGTACCAAGCTTGGGTCTCCCTATAGTGAGTCGTATTAATTTCGATAAGCCAGTAA
GCAGTGGGTTCTCTAGTTAGCCAGAGAGCTCTGCTTATATAGACCTCCCACCGTACACGCCTACCGCCCA
TTTGCGTCAATGGGGCGGAGTTGTTACGACATTTTGGAAAGTCCCGTTGATTTTGGTGCCAAAACAAACT
CCCATTGACGTCAATGGGGTGGAGACTTGGAAATCCCCGTGAGTCAAACCGCTATCCACGCCCATTGATG
TACTGCCAAAACCGCATCACCATGGTAATAGCGATGACTAATACGTAGATGTACTGCCAAGTAGGAAAGT
CCCATAAGGTCATGTACTGGGCATAATGCCAGGCGGGCCATTTACCGTCATTGACGTCAATAGGGGGCGT
ACTTGGCATATGATACACTTGATGTACTGCCAAGTGGGCAGTTTACCGTAAATACTCCACCCATTGACGT
CAATGGAAAGTCCCTATTGGCGTTACTATGGGAACATACGTCATTATTGACGTCAATGGGCGGGGGTCGT
TGGGCGGTCAGCCAGGCGGGCCATTTACCGTAAGTTATGTAACGCGGAACTCCATATATGGGCTATGAAC
TAATGACCCCGTAATTGATTACTATTAATAACTAGTCAATAATCAATGTCAACGCGTATATCTGGCCCGT
ACATCGCGAAGCAGCGCAAAACGCCTAACCCTAAGCAGATTCTTCATGCAATTGTCGGTCAAGCCTTGCC
TTGTTGTAGCTTAAATTTTGCTCGCGCACTACTCAGCGACCTCCAACACACAAGCAGGGAGCAGATACTG
GCTTAACTATGCGGCATCAGAGCAGATTGTACTGAGAGTGCACCATAGGGGATCGGGAGATCTCCCGATC
CGTCGACGTCAGGTGGCACTTTTCGGGGAAATGTGCGCGGAACCCCTATTTGTTTATTTTTCTAAATACA
TTCAAATATGTATCCGCTCATGAGACAATAACCCTGATAAATGCTTCAATAATATTGAAAAAGGAAGAGT
ATGAGTATTCAACATTTCCGTGTCGCCCTTATTCCCTTTTTTGCGGCATTTTGCCTTCCTGTTTTTGCTC
ACCCAGAAACGCTGGTGAAAGTAAAAGATGCTGAAGATCAGTTGGGTGCACGAGTGGGTTACATCGAACT
GGATCTCAACAGCGGTAAGATCCTTGAGAGTTTTCGCCCCGAAGAACGTTTTCCAATGATGAGCACTTTT
AAAGTTCTGCTATGTGGCGCGGTATTATCCCGTATTGACGCCGGGCAAGAGCAACTCGGTCGCCGCATAC
ACTATTCTCAGAATGACTTGGTTGAGTACTCACCAGTCACAGAAAAGCATCTTACGGATGGCATGACAGT
AAGAGAATTATGCAGTGCTGCCATAACCATGAGTGATAACACTGCGGCCAACTTACTTCTGACAACGATC
GGAGGACCGAAGGAGCTAACCGCTTTTTTGCACAACATGGGGGATCATGTAACTCGCCTTGATCGTTGGG
AACCGGAGCTGAATGAAGCCATACCAAACGACGAGCGTGACACCACGATGCCTGTAGCAATGGCAACAAC
GTTGCGCAAACTATTAACTGGCGAACTACTTACTCTAGCTTCCCGGCAACAATTAATAGACTGGATGGAG
GCGGATAAAGTTGCAGGACCACTTCTGCGCTCGGCCCTTCCGGCTGGCTGGTTTATTGCTGATAAATCTG
GAGCCGGTGAGCGTGGGTCTCGCGGTATCATTGCAGCACTGGGGCCAGATGGTAAGCCCTCCCGTATCGT
AGTTATCTACACGACGGGGAGTCAGGCAACTATGGATGAACGAAATAGACAGATCGCTGAGATAGGTGCC
TCACTGATTAAGCATTGGTAACTGTCAGACCAAGTTTACTCATATATACTTTAGATTGATTTAAAACTTC
ATTTTTAATTTAAAAGGATCTAGGTGAAGATCCTTTTTGATAATCTCATGACCAAAATCCCTTAACGTGA
GTTTTCGTTCCACTGAGCGTCAGACCCCGTAGAAAAGATCAAAGGATCTTCTTGAGATCCTTTTTTTCTG
CGCGTAATCTGCTGCTTGCAAACAAAAAAACCACCGCTACCAGCGGTGGTTTGTTTGCCGGATCAAGAGC
TACCAACTCTTTTTCCGAAGGTAACTGGCTTCAGCAGAGCGCAGATACCAAATACTGTTCTTCTAGTGTA
GCCGTAGTTAGGCCACCACTTCAAGAACTCTGTAGCACCGCCTACATACCTCGCTCTGCTAATCCTGTTA
CCAGTGGCTGCTGCCAGTGGCGATAAGTCGTGTCTTACCGGGTTGGACTCAAGACGATAGTTACCGGATA
AGGCGCAGCGGTCGGGCTGAACGGGGGGTTCGTGCACACAGCCCAGCTTGGAGCGAACGACCTACACCGA
ACTGAGATACCTACAGCGTGAGCTATGAGAAAGCGCCACGCTTCCCGAAGGGAGAAAGGCGGACAGGTAT
CCGGTAAGCGGCAGGGTCGGAACAGGAGAGCGCACGAGGGAGCTTCCAGGGGGAAACGCCTGGTATCTTT
ATAGTCCTGTCGGGTTTCGCCACCTCTGACTTGAGCGTCGATTTTTGTGATGCTCGTCAGGGGGGCGGAG
CCTATGGAAAAACGCCAGCAACGCGGCCTTTTTACGGTTCCTGGCCTTTTGCTGGCCTTTTGCTCACATG
TTCTTTCCTGCGTTATCCCCTGATTCTGTGGATAACCGTATTACCGCCTTTGAGTGAGCTGATACCGCTC
GCCGCAGCCGAACGACCGAGCGCAGCGAGTCAGTGAGCGAGGAAGCGGAAGAGCGCCCAATACGCAAACC
GCCTCTCCCCGCGCGTTGGCCGATTCATTAATGCAGCTGGCACGACAGGTTTCCCGACTGGAAAGCGGGC
AGTGAGCGCAACGCAATTAATGTGAGTTAGCTCACTCATTAGGCACCCCAGGCTTTACACTTTATGCTTC
CGGCTCGTATGTTGTGTGGAATTGTGAGCGGATAACAATTTCACACAGGAAACAGCTATGACCATGATTA
CGCCAAGCTCTAGCTAGAGGTCGACGGTATACAGACATGATAAGATACATTGATGAGTTTGGACAAACCA
CAACTAGAATGCAGTGAAAAAAATGCTTTATTTGTGAAATTTGTGATGCTATTGCTTTATTTGTAACCAT
TATAAGCTGCAATAAACAAGTTGGGGTGGGCGAAGAACTCCAGCATGAGATCCCCGCGCTGGAGGATCAT
CCAGCCGGCGTCCCGGAAAACGATTCCGAAGCCCAACCTTTCATAGAAGGCGGCGGTGGAATCGAAATCT
CGTGATGGCAGGTTGGGCGTCGCTTGGTCGGTCATTTCGAACCCCAGAGTCCCGCTCAGAAGAACTCGTC
AAGAAGGCGATAGAAGGCGATGCGCTGCGAATCGGGAGCGGCGATACCGTAAAGCACGAGGAAGCGGTCA
GCCCATTCGCCGCCAAGCTCTTCAGCAATATCACGGGTAGCCAACGCTATGTCCTGATAGCGGTCCGCCA
CACCCAGCCGGCCACAGTCGATGAATCCAGAAAAGCGGCCATTTTCCACCATGATATTCGGCAAGCAGGC
ATCGCCATGGGTCACGACGAGATCCTCGCCGTCGGGCATGCGCGCCTTGAGCCTGGCGAACAGTTCGGCT
GGCGCGAGCCCCTGATGCTCTTCGTCCAGATCATCCTGATCGACAAGACCGGCTTCCATCCGAGTACGTG
CTCGCTCGATGCGATGTTTCGCTTGGTGGTCGAATGGGCAGGTAGCCGGATCAAGCGTATGCAGCCGCCG
CATTGCATCAGCCATGATGGATACTTTCTCGGCAGGAGCAAGGTGAGATGACAGGAGATCCTGCCCCGGC
ACTTCGCCCAATAGCAGCCAGTCCCTTCCCGCTTCAGTGACAACGTCGAGCACAGCTGCGCAAGGAACGC
CCGTCGTGGCCAGCCACGATAGCCGCGCTGCCTCGTCCTGCAGTTCATTCAGGGCACCGGACAGGTCGGT
CTTGACAAAAAGAACCGGGCGCCCCTGCGCTGACAGCCGGAACACGGCGGCATCAGAGCAGCCGATTGTC
TGTTGTGCCCAGTCATAGCCGAATAGCCTCTCCACCCAAGCGGCCGGAGAACCTGCGTGCAATCCATCTT
GTTCAATCATGCGAAACGATCCTCATCCTGTCTCTTGATCAGATCCGAAAATGGATATACAAGCTCCCGG
GAGCTTTTTGCAAAAGCCTAGGCCTCCAAAAAAGCCTCCTCACTACTTCTGGAATAGCTCAGAGGCAGAG
GCGGCCTCGGCCTCTGCATAAATAAAAAAAATTAGTCAGCCATGGGGCGGAGAATGGGCGGAACTGGGCG
GAGTTAGGGGCGGGATGGGCGGAGTTAGGGGCGGGACTATGGTTGCTGACTAATTGAGATGCATGCTTTG
CATACTTCTGCCTGCTGGGGAGCCTGGGGACTTTCCACACCTGGTTGCTGACTAATTGAGATGCATGCTT
TGCATACTTCTGCCTGCTGGGGAGCCTGGGGACTTTCCACACCCTAACTGACACACATTCCACAGAATTA
ATTCGCGTTAAATTTTTGTTAAATCAGCTCATTTTTTAACCAATAGGCCGAAATCGGCAAAATCCCTTAT
AAATCAAAAGAATAGACCGAGATAGGGT
[37 nt withheld, positions 5279-5315]
AAAGAACGTGGACTCCAACGTCAAAGG
[49 nt withheld, positions 5343-5391]
T
[91 nt withheld, positions 5393-5483]
G
[124 nt withheld, positions 5485-5608]
GGGGATACCCCCTAGAGCCCCAGCTGGTTCTTTCCGCCTCAGAAGCCATAGAGCCCACCGCATCCCCAGC
ATGCCTGCTATTGTCTTCCCAATCCTCCCCCTTGCTGTCCTGCCCCACCCCACCCCCCAGAATAGAATGA
CACCTACTCAGACAATGCGATGCAATTTCCTCATTTTATTAGGAAAGGACAGTGGGAGTGGCACCTTCCA
GGGTCAAGGAAGGCACGGGGGAGGGGCAAACAACAGATGGCTGGCAACTAGAAGGCACAGTCGAGGCTGA
TCAGCGAGCTCTAGCATTTAGGTGACACTATAGAATAGGGCCCTTA
[318 nt withheld, positions 5935-6252]
TTCACGGGGTTGCCAGTCCAGAATTCTTTGCTCCTCAAGGCTGTACCCAGCTGGCAACAGATAATTACGG
TAGTTCTGGAGCTGGTTGGCATGGCAACTATCATGGACCCAGACATGAGACACACAAGGAATCCCACTGG
CAAGGCACAGGAAGTACTTCCGGGTTCGACAATGCTGATCCGCAATTAGAAGACACTGGTAAGCTGTGTT
ACACTGGGCTTCATTGAAATCTTCAAGGATATAGCCAGCTCCTGCTCGAAGCTGGGATTCTGTATACTGC
TTGTTGAAAGGAGGAATTTCCAAAAATTCCTCCTCTTCTTCACTGCTTCCTGTAGGACCATCTGGCAGTT
TGGAGCGGCTGGCCAACTTGTCACTGGTTGTGGCCATGGTAAGGAGAAATGCGTAGCCCAGAAACAAGGT
CTTGTTGAGAGGCAAAGGCCCTCTCTGCTCTTCCAGGGCAGAGGGTTCACCGGTGTTGTCTCCACTCTCA
CAGGGGCTCACAAACTCTCCTGCCCCTACTGCACCAGGTTTTACTGTGGCAGACTTGCGACCTCGCTTGG
CAGGGGACCGTTCCTCTTCAGAAGTGATAAGTTTTCTTTTGCCTGAGAGAACTCCCATGGAGGCACGAGG
ACTTTCTGTGATCTTTCGGGTAGGGGTTGTGCTGCTGCTACTGGAGGCAGTAGGGGTGGCTGGGGAGCTG
ACGTTACTGCGCCGTTTCCGCTTCCCTTCCACCAAATTGTCTAAGCTGATATCTGCTGCCTTTGTAAGAG
GTGTTACTGCTTCATAGGGGCCAAGCCCATACTGCTCTCTCAGTCTGTTTCCTTGCTCCAAGGACAGGAT
GACAGCCATTCGCTTATACCACTTTCTTTGGCCTTCTTTTTCAATGCTGTAGTACAGTTCCCCAGACTCC
TTCCTATGTCCTTTCACCACTCCTGCACTGAAATACTCATCCTCCGAGAGGGCCGTCACTTCAGTGTCCA
GCGGGATGGGGTCACATAACAGAATGTCTTTGCCCAACACATCACATTCGTACCCATCATCAAAGAGCAA
TTTATACTTCCCAGCTCCGACATCTCGTGTGATTTTCCCAGAGTAAAAGTAGCCATTGGATGACCACTTG
GCTACAACACGGAGCCCTACAAAGCTATTTCCTGGAGAGGAGGCATCTAAGCCATCAGAAGGGCCAGCAG
CAGCCTGGAAAGGAATTTCTGGAGAGTCACTACGACGCAAAGCACCAGCACCCACATCTGTTCGTCTGGT
GGAGTCTGGCACTCGGGGCACGACACGGCTGAAGGATTTATCATCTGGTGACAAGTTAGGTGAAATGTCC
TCTATGCCCAAGGGGCCAGGCACAGCTGTTTCTCTGGTTCCAGTGGTCCGAGAAGGTGGGCGGCCCCTTC
GCCCACGCCCACGAGGCGTGACTGGAGCCTTCCCTCCCTGTCTGATGCCAAGGCCTGCATCACCATCCTC
CTCACACACTGGCGTCCCTGTCTGACTGACCCCTTTTCTAGGACTCAGTTTTCCTGGGCCTCCTCGGGAG
CTGGGTAAGGCAAAATCTGCGGGTTCTGTCCCGCTGGTTTTCCCTCTGAGTGGTCCGGCTCCTTTCCCTG
AGCTTCCACTGCTGTGCATAGCTGAGAGACTTGTCCCACTTGATGTGCGGTGTAAGCTGGATGCCTTGGA
GGAGAAGGAGCTGATATCCCCCAGGTCACCTGAGGAGCCCCCAGTCTGTGAAGGGGAAACTTCAGTTTCA
CACTCCTGACACTCTACAATTGGCTCTTCAGTCTCCTCAGTTACTTTTCTTTCTACTTCTGTTCCATCCA
CATAATACACATCTGTAATGACACGAGTGACAAGTGTGCGTACTTCCCGGATTGTTCTCATGTGACGATG
TAAGACATGGCCATGTGGAGGCTGAGGCATATCAAACTCTTCTTCTCCCTGGCTATGGAGCGACTCTGTA
TCATCCCCAGGAGCACTGACTGGTTTCTCACCACTCCCCCTCTCAGTCTGAACTGTGGCATCTTGCTTTC
CAAAGTTCTGGTCCACTGTACTGGTCCCCTGCTCACACACATTCTTTATAGTCTGGGTTGCTGCTGAAAC
AGTTTCTGGGACCCTCAAGGAACACTCCATGGTTTGGATTCCTATGTTATTTTGGCTGGGCCTTTCAATC
AAGGCCTTACTAGGATTTTCCTTATTAGTACTCCGTCCTTCTTTCTGGTCTTCTAGCACATCTGTCACCA
TTGCCTCTCCTTGAGGACTGGATGGCCCTTGTATGACCATCTTCTGGGAAGCAGGAGAAACAGGGTCCTT
GACAGGACTAATGGGCTTCATAGGCTGTTGACTCTGCCTGATTGTATGGTCACCCTCCAATTTTTCTTTC
TCCTCTTCTCCTTGAGAACTTGGAAAGTGGAGCAAGTTCCCCCTGATGGGTGTGGTGGGGGGATCCTCAC
TTCGAGCCTCATTCTCTTGCCTGGCTTCACAGATACAGCTCAACACAGACATGGTCTTCTGGGGACTGGC
AACAGACTCAGCAACAGCAGTAGATCCATTTTTTCTTTCACCAGTTGCAGGCTTTTCCAGGTTGAACTGC
AAAGACTCTTCACTCGCCTCAGTCTCAGGACTAACCAGTTTCATTCTTAGACATAATTTATCATCCACGT
CTGGGGCAGCCCCAGAATCCCCTTTTCCACTCCCAAGTATGGGATCATGGGTCTCCACCATGCTTTCAGA
CATGACATCACTGGTTGCTATGGTGCTTTCTGGATAGTTGCTAATACCAATAGGAGTACTGTGTCTCTTG
GGCTCCAATTTTAGGTGCCCAATAAGAGGTGGGGTTGCACCAGTCAATGGTGGGATGATATCACCTTCTT
TAGGCAAAGTGAAATGAAATGGGGTTTCACTAGAACTTTCACAGAAGCTTTGTGAGGCATGGGCAGAGGG
CTTCCCCAGCTTCTGGGCCTCTGCATCTGAGCTTAGCTGCTTTGCATTAGCCATTTTTGAGTCTTCTGTT
AATGAATTACTTGTTTTCTCCTGAGTTTGGGGCTGCTGCAACTCCTGGTCAAGTCTTAAAGGATCATCTG
CTCTCACTAAAGGTAAGGAAGGCTGTGAAGAATCTTGCTCTACAGGTTCTGTTTCTGCAGTCCCTGATTT
CAGATCTCCTTCATATTCTACACTCTTTTCTTCCTTGGTGTCTAATCTATTCTCAGCACATGGTTCTATT
TCTGGAGCAATATCCTCCCATGACTGGGAATCTGAGCACTTCTCCACTCCCTCCAAAGGTTCACAAGAAA
CATCAACTCTGGGAGATGGCTCTTTCACATCTACAATGACAACACTGGAGTCCTCTGAAGTAGCTTCTTC
CCAAGCTTCCTGTTCCTTATGTTCCAATTCTTGGTCAAGTATTGCCAACTTTTGAGGGGAATCAATACTA
ATCACACTGGTTTCAACTTCCATAGCTTCTGAGCATTCTTTTTTTGGCATTTCCTTTTGAAGACACAACC
CTTGGGACTGAGTTTCAGTCAGAGAAAGGTGCAACGGAACACTCTCCATATTTTCTTCTTTGAGTTCCTC
TCCTTGACTTTCACAAGGTGTCTCAGGGATTTCTTCCACCTCAGACCCTGAAGACCCCTCCTCTGGATGG
TGTTCTTTAATTTCCATAGCTTCCTCCTGATCTAACACACTAGAAAGTGCCTCAGATCGAGTAGCTGGTG
ACGGAACTGCCTGACTCCCCGAATCACAAGTGAGATCAATACAAACATCTTCTGCTACCGTTTCTTCTCT
GCCCTTGCAACCAGTGGCTAAAATACTAATGTCATCCCTGGTGTCTGTATCATCTCCCTTTGTTTTGTCA
TCATTCTGACTCAGTTGTACTTCACCATCCTGTGCTGGATTCATCAGGATACTATCATTTTCAGCAGGAA
CAAATTTAGAATTGAGAACTGGAGACATGGGTTCCGTATCCTCAATCTGTGTGTTTTCTCCATCTTCATC
AATTCTGTGAGAACTCAAGCTCTCCATCTTTGGGGACTGACTATATTCACTTGTAGAAAGCATCAACTTG
CAAGAATCCCCTGTCAAAGATAGCCCAAGATCCTCAGGGGAATTCTTTGGTTCAATCTCTGAAGTTTTAG
AACACTCAACTGTCAAAGATGAACTATGCATATCTCCATCTTTCTTCCCATCATTTGATTGTTCTTCCAG
ACTTGGGGAAGGAATAAAAATGTCATGAGAAAACTGAGGCTGGGATGGGATAGGAAGTGACCCAGGAGGG
AAGACTGGTGTGCTCTGAGATATTGGTGTTGAGGCTTGTGGTGATACAGTGGACTCAGGCAGGAGAGGGG
GGTTTTCTAACTCCACTGGTTCACCACTTTGAAGTTTCTTCTGAAAAGGCTCTCCTCCTTCTTCAGATAA
CACTGACGTGTCCATTGGCTTATCTTGTCTCCCTTCTTGCTCTGTGGGACTGCTAGGAACGATAAAAGGA
GTAGATCGGAAAGCATCAGGAGAAGGAGCAACAAGATCTGAAGAATTCGTGGAAAGACTGTCCTGAACAA
GGGACCTCTGACCAGAGAGCTGCAGGAGATGCAGAGTGGTGGCAGGAGTGGAAGCCAAAGAACACCCACC
TTCCTCCCTTGAAGGAGTAGAGCAACCATCAGAAGATACTGTTTTATTGCTCTGGTCAAACAAGTCTTCC
TGAGTTGACAAAACCTCAGGCTCTGGTGACTTCTGAATCTGCAGTCCACTTTCCATAAGTTCTTGTGCAG
ACAACTGTTCTTTTGCTTCCATAGCAGCAACAGATGCTTTGGGGCTAAAAGGCATGTCCTCTGACCTTGC
AGGTGGTGGATTTTGCTCTTTTACAACATGTACATCCTTACTGGGCTGTGCTGTCACAGGGATGTCCTTG
CTGGACTGTTCTGCTATGGGGATATCTTCGTTGGACTGTTCTTCATGCTTAATTGCAGTATTAGCATCCA
CATCAGACAGCCTGGTATAACCAGAGTTGGTGGTTACTGATTGTAGCTGCTCTTTGTCCACTTCATATGG
CACAGTATTTTCCTCAACATCCTGGCTCTGGGAGAGTTCCAGAACCCCAAAACCCAACTGTGATGAGGCA
GTATCTTCAGCACCAAGGGAATGTGTAGTATTGCCTGAAGTATCTTCTTCCTTCTCTTTCTCCTTCTGTT
CCAACTCTTCTCCCTTCTCTTCCTCCACAGCAGGAGCAGA
